>Addgene plasmid #214485 | AiP1334 - pAAV-AiE2116m-minBG-SYFP2-WPRE-BGHpA | addgene full sequence | sequence record 432533 | Addgene NGS Result
TTC
[141 nt withheld, positions 4-144]
CCTTTGACGTTGGAGTCCACGTTCTTT
[37 nt withheld, positions 172-208]
ACTCTATCTCGGGCTATTCTTTTGATTTATAAGGGATTTTGCCGATTTCGGTCTATTGGTTAAAAAATGA
GCTGATTTAACAAAAATTTAACGCGAATTTTAACAAAATATTAACGTTTACAATTTTATGGTGCACTCTC
AGTACAATCTGCTCTGATGCCGCATAGTTAAGCCAGCCCCGACACCCGCCAACACCCGCTGACGCGCCCT
GACGGGCTTGTCTGCTCCCGGCATCCGCTTACAGACAAGCTGTGACCGTCTCCGGGAGCTGCATGTGTCA
GAGGTTTTCACCGTCATCACCGAAACGCGCGAGACGAAAGGGCCTCGTGATACGCCTATTTTTATAGGTT
AATGTCATGATAATAATGGTTTCTTAGACGTCAGGTGGCACTTTTCGGGGAAATGTGCGCGGAACCCCTA
TTTGTTTATTTTTCTAAATACATTCAAATATGTATCCGCTCATGAGACAATAACCCTGATAAATGCTTCA
ATAATATTGAAAAAGGAAGAGTATGAGTATTCAACATTTCCGTGTCGCCCTTATTCCCTTTTTTGCGGCA
TTTTGCCTTCCTGTTTTTGCTCACCCAGAAACGCTGGTGAAAGTAAAAGATGCTGAAGATCAGTTGGGTG
CACGAGTGGGTTACATCGAACTGGATCTCAACAGCGGTAAGATCCTTGAGAGTTTTCGCCCCGAAGAACG
TTTTCCAATGATGAGCACTTTTAAAGTTCTGCTATGTGGCGCGGTATTATCCCGTATTGACGCCGGGCAA
GAGCAACTCGGTCGCCGCATACACTATTCTCAGAATGACTTGGTTGAGTACTCACCAGTCACAGAAAAGC
ATCTTACGGATGGCATGACAGTAAGAGAATTATGCAGTGCTGCCATAACCATGAGTGATAACACTGCGGC
CAACTTACTTCTGACAACGATCGGAGGACCGAAGGAGCTAACCGCTTTTTTGCACAACATGGGGGATCAT
GTAACTCGCCTTGATCGTTGGGAACCGGAGCTGAATGAAGCCATACCAAACGACGAGCGTGACACCACGA
TGCCTGTAGCAATGGCAACAACGTTGCGCAAACTATTAACTGGCGAACTACTTACTCTAGCTTCCCGGCA
ACAATTAATAGACTGGATGGAGGCGGATAAAGTTGCAGGACCACTTCTGCGCTCGGCCCTTCCGGCTGGC
TGGTTTATTGCTGATAAATCTGGAGCCGGTGAGCGTGGGTCTCGCGGTATCATTGCAGCACTGGGGCCAG
ATGGTAAGCCCTCCCGTATCGTAGTTATCTACACGACGGGGAGTCAGGCAACTATGGATGAACGAAATAG
ACAGATCGCTGAGATAGGTGCCTCACTGATTAAGCATTGGTAACTGTCAGACCAAGTTTACTCATATATA
CTTTAGATTGATTTAAAACTTCATTTTTAATTTAAAAGGATCTAGGTGAAGATCCTTTTTGATAATCTCA
TGACCAAAATCCCTTAACGTGAGTTTTCGTTCCACTGAGCGTCAGACCCCGTAGAAAAGATCAAAGGATC
TTCTTGAGATCCTTTTTTTCTGCGCGTAATCTGCTGCTTGCAAACAAAAAAACCACCGCTACCAGCGGTG
GTTTGTTTGCCGGATCAAGAGCTACCAACTCTTTTTCCGAAGGTAACTGGCTTCAGCAGAGCGCAGATAC
CAAATACTGTTCTTCTAGTGTAGCCGTAGTTAGGCCACCACTTCAAGAACTCTGTAGCACCGCCTACATA
CCTCGCTCTGCTAATCCTGTTACCAGTGGCTGCTGCCAGTGGCGATAAGTCGTGTCTTACCGGGTTGGAC
TCAAGACGATAGTTACCGGATAAGGCGCAGCGGTCGGGCTGAACGGGGGGTTCGTGCACACAGCCCAGCT
TGGAGCGAACGACCTACACCGAACTGAGATACCTACAGCGTGAGCTATGAGAAAGCGCCACGCTTCCCGA
AGGGAGAAAGGCGGACAGGTATCCGGTAAGCGGCAGGGTCGGAACAGGAGAGCGCACGAGGGAGCTTCCA
GGGGGAAACGCCTGGTATCTTTATAGTCCTGTCGGGTTTCGCCACCTCTGACTTGAGCGTCGATTTTTGT
GATGCTCGTCAGGGGGGCGGAGCCTATGGAAAAACGCCAGCAACGCGGCCTTTTTACGGTTCCTGGCCTT
TTGCTGGCCTTTTGCTCACATGTCCTGCAGGCAGCTGCGCGCTCGCTCGCTCACTGAGGCCGCCCGGGCG
TCGGGCGACCTTTGGTCGCCCGGCCTCAGTGAGCGAGCGAGCGCGCAGAGAGGGAGTGGCCAACTCCATC
ACTAGGGGTTCCTGCGGCCGCACGCGTTCACACCTGGACGACACCTGTGAAGGTCACTGTCCTTCACTCA
CACCTGGACACCTGTGAAGGTTACTGTCCTCCACTCACACCTGAATGACACCTGTGAAAGTCAAGGTCAC
ACAAAAAGGCACTTTTGTGCTTATGCTTCTGTTTTAATCTGGGAACCCAGATGTTCTATCAGCATGCTTT
ATTCTGAGGCCCCCGCACATCCTTCATGTATGCAAGCCTTCTCTTATGTAACCTTTTGGCTTTCTGTGGC
CAGATGGCTTCCTCTTTCATTCATCCCTATGTGAACCAACTATGACTCCAAAATATCTGGCCTTTGTGTA
TCACATATACTCCAGCTTTCTGGTCTTTTTTAGGTTCCTTGAAATATGCCAGGCTGTTTCCTCTTCCTGG
GGCTTCACAGTAGCAGTCTGGTATACCTGGGATATTTTTTCTCTTATCCTCATTATATGTGTTCCTTTCT
AAATGTCACTTCTCATGGAATCCACTTTACCTAATTTGTGTAGATTTTCAGAATTTATGCCCATGCCAAA
GATCTTTACCATAACTGGATCTAATCACCTTTATGAAGGTAAGAAAAGATCCCAAATTTATTTAGCTATT
TCACTGAGTTTGAGCTCGGGCTGGGCATAAAAGTCAGGGCAGAGCCATCTATTGCTTACATTTGCTTCTG
GGATCCAGATCTTTCGAAGCTAGCGCTACCGGTCGCCACCATGGTGAGCAAGGGCGAGGAGCTGTTCACC
GGGGTGGTGCCCATCCTGGTCGAGCTGGACGGCGACGTAAACGGCCACAAGTTCAGCGTGTCCGGCGAGG
GCGAGGGCGATGCCACCTACGGCAAGCTGACCCTGAAGCTGATCTGCACCACCGGCAAGCTGCCCGTGCC
CTGGCCCACCCTCGTGACCACCCTGGGCTACGGCGTGCAGTGCTTCGCCCGCTACCCCGACCACATGAAG
CAGCACGACTTCTTCAAGTCCGCCATGCCCGAAGGCTACGTCCAGGAGCGCACCATCTTCTTCAAGGACG
ACGGCAACTACAAGACCCGCGCCGAGGTGAAGTTCGAGGGCGACACCCTGGTGAACCGCATCGAGCTGAA
GGGCATCGACTTCAAGGAGGACGGCAACATCCTGGGGCACAAGCTGGAGTACAACTACAACAGCCACAAC
GTCTATATCACCGCCGACAAGCAGAAGAACGGCATCAAGGCCAACTTCAAGATCCGCCACAACATCGAGG
ACGGCGGCGTGCAGCTCGCCGACCACTACCAGCAGAACACCCCCATCGGCGACGGCCCCGTGCTGCTGCC
CGACAACCACTACCTGAGCTACCAGTCCAAGCTGAGCAAAGACCCCAACGAGAAGCGCGATCACATGGTC
CTGCTGGAGTTCGTGACCGCCGCCGGGATCACTCTCGGCATGGACGAGCTGTACAAGTAAGTCGACGGCG
CGCCGCGGCCGCGAATTCGATATCATAATCAACCTCTGGATTACAAAATTTGTGAAAGATTGACTGGTAT
TCTTAACTATGTTGCTCCTTTTACGCTATGTGGATACGCTGCTTTAATGCCTTTGTATCATGCTATTGCT
TCCCGTATGGCTTTCATTTTCTCCTCCTTGTATAAATCCTGGTTAGTTCTTGCCACGGCGGAACTCATCG
CCGCCTGCCTTGCCCGCTGCTGGACAGGGGCTCGGCTGTTGGGCACTGACAATTCCGTGGCTCGAGAGAT
CTTCGACTGTGCCTTCTAGTTGCCAGCCATCTGTTGTTTGCCCCTCCCCCGTGCCTTCCTTGACCCTGGA
AGGTGCCACTCCCACTGTCCTTTCCTAATAAAATGAGGAAATTGCATCGCATTGTCTGAGTAGGTGTCAT
TCTATTCTGGGGGGTGGGGTGGGGCAGGACAGCAAGGGGGAGGATTGGGAAGACAATAGCAGGCATGAGA
TCTCACGTGCGGACCGAGCGGCCGCAGGAACCCCTAGTGATGGAGTTGGCCACTCCCTCTCTGCGCGCTC
GCTCGCTCACTGAGGCCGGGCGACCAAAGGTCGCCCGACGCCCGGGCTTTGCCCGGGCGGCCTCAGTGAG
CGAGCGAGCGCGCAGCTGCCTGCAGGGGCGCCTGATGCGGTATTTTCTCCTTACGCATCTGTGCGGTATT
TCACACCGCATA
[95 nt withheld, positions 4701-4795]
T
[44 nt withheld, positions 4797-4840]
Features (pLannotate 1.2.2; 14 found; start..end, strand, type, name):
    335..384     -  misc_feature   bom (fragment): basis of mobility region from pBR322
    486..521     -  CDS            rop (fragment): Rop protein, which maintains plasmids at low copy number; rop
    616..720     +  promoter       AmpR promoter: bla
    721..1581    +  CDS            AmpR: β-lactamase; bla; confers resistance to ampicillin, carbenicillin, and related antibiotics
   1752..2340    +  rep_origin     ori: high-copy-number ColE1/pMB1/pBR322/pUC origin of replication
   2413..2440    +  repeat_region  AAV2 ITR (fragment): inverted terminal repeat of adeno-associated virus serotype 2 inverted
   2469..2496    +  repeat_region  AAV2 ITR (fragment): inverted terminal repeat of adeno-associated virus serotype 2 inverted
   3259..3975    +  CDS            SYFP2: SYFP2 is a basic (constitutively fluorescent) yellow fluorescent protein published in 2006, derived from Aequorea victoria. It is reported to be a very rapidly-maturing monomer with moderate acid sensitivity.
   4015..4172    +  misc_feature   WPRE (fragment): woodchuck hepatitis virus posttranscriptional regulatory element
   4178..4258    +  misc_feature   WPRE (fragment): woodchuck hepatitis virus posttranscriptional regulatory element
   4275..4386    +  polyA_signal   bGH poly(A) signal: bovine growth hormone polyadenylation signal
   4504..4644    +  repeat_region  AAV2 ITR: inverted terminal repeat of adeno-associated virus serotype 2 inverted
   4649..4700    -  misc_feature   bom (fragment): basis of mobility region from pBR322
   4719..334     +  rep_origin     f1 ori (across the origin) (sequence partly withheld): f1 bacteriophage origin of replication; arrow indicates direction of (+) strand synthesis
