[The description below was written by a language model from this plasmid's Addgene catalogue record and pLannotate feature annotations shown in this document.]
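Description:
AiP1334 - pAAV-AiE2116m-minBG-SYFP2-WPRE-BGHpA is an adeno-associated virus transfer plasmid built on a pAAV2 backbone, one of a large collection of enhancer-driven AAV vectors made to give genetic access to defined brain cell populations. It is propagated in bacteria as a high-copy plasmid through a ColE1/pUC-type origin and selected with ampicillin via the β-lactamase gene and its native promoter. An f1 phage origin and small remnants of the pBR322 bom and rop regions are also present in the backbone. The recombination-reduced growth strain listed in the record is typical for plasmids carrying repeat-rich ITRs.

The payload lies between AAV2 inverted terminal repeats, which are the cis elements needed for replication and packaging of the cassette into AAV particles. The downstream ITR is annotated in full, whereas the upstream one is detected only as two short fragments, which may reflect how difficult ITRs are to sequence and annotate. According to the name and catalogue fields, the AiE2116m enhancer sits upstream of a minimal beta-globin promoter (minBG). Neither element is called in the feature table, but an unannotated stretch between the upstream ITR and the reporter is where they would lie. A minimal promoter has little activity on its own, so the enhancer is intended to determine which cells express the transgene. The reporter is SYFP2, a fast-maturing monomeric yellow fluorescent protein, followed by a WPRE, annotated as two fragments, to boost transcript stability and expression, and a bovine growth hormone polyadenylation signal.

The construct is used to label cells in which AiE2116m is active after AAV delivery to the brain. The record does not state which cell population the enhancer targets.
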