Addgene plasmid #214485: AiP1334 - pAAV-AiE2116m-minBG-SYFP2-WPRE-BGHpA
Purpose: AiE2116m is an enhancer sequence, designed to drive AAV-mediated transgene expression in specific populations of brain cells
Depositing lab: Allen Institute for Brain Science & Bosiljka Tasic. Depositing organization: Allen Institute. Publication: A suite of enhancer AAVs and transgenic mouse lines for genetic access to cortical cell types. Ben-Simon Y, Hooper M, Narayan S, Daigle TL, Dwivedi D, Way SW, Oster A, Stafford DA, Mich JK, Taormina MJ, Martinez RA, Opitz-Araya X, Roth JR, Alexander JR, Allen S, Amster A, Arbuckle J, Ayala A, Baker PM, Bakken TE, Barcelli T, Barta S, Bendrick J, Bertagnolli D, Bielstein C, Bishwakarma P, Bowlus J, Boyer G, Brouner K, Casian B, Casper T, Chakka AB, Chakrabarty R, Chance RK, Chavan S, Clark M, Colbert K, Collman F, Daniel S, Departee M, DiValentin P, Donadio N, Dotson N, Egdorf T, Fliss T, Gabitto M, Garcia J, Gary A, Gasperini M, Gloe J, Goldy J, Gore BB, Graybuck L, Greisman N, Haeseleer F, Halterman C, Haradon Z, Hastings SD, Helback O, Ho W, Hockemeyer D, Huang C, Huff S, Hunker A, Johansen N, Jones D, Juneau Z, Kalmbach B, Kannan M, Khem S, Kussick E, Kutsal R, Larsen R, Lee C, Lee AY, Leibly M, Lenz GH, Li S, Liang E, Lusk N, Madigan Z, Malloy J, Malone J, McCue R, Melchor J, Mollenkopf T, Moosman S, Morin E, Newman D, Ng L, Ngo K, Omstead V, Otto S, Oyama A, Pena N, Pham T, Phillips E, Pom CA, Potekhina L, Ransford S, Ray PL, Rette D, Reynoldson C, Rimorin C, Rocha D, Ruiz A, Sanchez REA, Sawyer L, Sedeno-Cortes A, Sevigny JP, Shapovalova N, Shepard N, Shulga L, Sigler AR, Siverts L, Soliman S, Somasundaram S, Staats B, Stewart K, Szelenyi E, Tieu M, Trader C, Tran A, van Velthoven CTJ, Walker M, Wang Y, Weed N, Wirthlin M, Wood T, Wynalda B, Yao Z, Zhou T, Ariza J, Dee N, Reding M, Ronellenfitch K, Mufti S, Sunkin SM, Smith KA, Esposito L, Waters J, Thyagarajan B, Yao S, Lein ES, Zeng H, Levi BP, Ngai J, Ting JT, Tasic B. Cell. 2025 May 16:S0092-8674(25)00513-6. doi: 10.1016/j.cell.2025.05.002. PubMed 40403729.
Backbone
  Vector backbone: pAAV2
  Vector type: AAV
Growth in bacteria
  Bacterial resistance: Ampicillin, 100 μg/mL
  Growth temperature: 37°C
  Growth strain: NEB Stable
  Copy number: High Copy
Gene/Insert
  Gene/Insert name: SYFP2
  Species: Synthetic
  Promoter: minBG
  Cloning method: Gibson Cloning
Terms and licenses: Academic/Nonprofit Terms; Industry Terms: Not Available to Industry
Depositor comments: 5' Cloning Site: SgrAI (destroyed), 3' Cloning Site: SgrAI (destroyed). Please visit https://doi.org/10.1101/2024.06.10.597244 for bioRxiv preprint.
How to cite: AiP1334 - pAAV-AiE2116m-minBG-SYFP2-WPRE-BGHpA was a gift from Allen Institute for Brain Science & Bosiljka Tasic (Addgene plasmid # 214485 ; http://n2t.net/addgene:214485 ; RRID:Addgene_214485)
